Addgene plasmid #82291: pDONR223_SETDB1_WT
Purpose: Gateway Donor vector containing SETDB1, part of the Target Accelerator Plasmid Collection.
Depositing lab: Jesse Boehm & William Hahn & David Root. Depositing organization: Broad Institute. Publication: Systematic Functional Interrogation of Rare Cancer Variants Identifies Oncogenic Alleles. Kim E, Ilic N, Shrestha Y, Zou L, Kamburov A, Zhu C, Yang X, Lubonja R, Tran N, Nguyen C, Lawrence MS, Piccioni F, Bagul M, Doench JG, Chouinard CR, Wu X, Hogstrom L, Natoli T, Tamayo P, Horn H, Corsello SM, Lage K, Root DE, Subramanian A, Golub TR, Getz G, Boehm JS, Hahn WC. Cancer Discov. 2016 Jul;6(7):714-26. doi: 10.1158/2159-8290.CD-16-0160. Epub 2016 May 4. PubMed 27147599.
Backbone
  Vector backbone: pDONR223
  Backbone manufacturer: Invitrogen
  Backbone size w/o insert (bp): 2790
  Vector type: Gateway Entry vector
Growth in bacteria
  Bacterial resistance: Spectinomycin, 50 μg/mL
  Growth temperature: 37°C
  Growth strain: DH5alpha
  Copy number: High Copy
Gene/Insert
  Gene/Insert name: SETDB1 (alt name: NM_001243491.1)
  Species: H. sapiens (human)
  Mutation: WT
  Entrez Gene: SETDB1 (a.k.a. ESET, H3-K9-HMTase4, KG1T, KMT1E, TDRD21)
  Promoter: None
  Cloning method: Gateway Cloning
  Sequencing primers: 5′ M13pUC-fwd; 3′ M13-Rev
Terms and licenses: Academic/Nonprofit Terms; Industry Terms: Not Available to Industry
Depositor comments: Open state: NO stop codon immediately follows insert. Supporting reference: Systematic morphological profiling of human gene and allele function via Cell Painting. Rohban MH, et al. Elife. 2017, Mar 18;6. pii: e24060. PubMed PMID 28315521
How to cite: pDONR223_SETDB1_WT was a gift from Jesse Boehm & William Hahn & David Root (Addgene plasmid # 82291 ; http://n2t.net/addgene:82291 ; RRID:Addgene_82291)
