[The description below was written by a language model from this plasmid's Addgene catalogue record and pLannotate feature annotations shown in this document.]
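Description:
pDONR223_SETDB1_WT is a Gateway entry clone built in the pDONR223 backbone, carrying a wild-type human SETDB1 open reading frame (also known as ESET or KMT1E, an H3K9 histone methyltransferase). It is part of the Target Accelerator Plasmid Collection, a set of wild-type and variant cancer gene clones made for systematic functional testing. The plasmid is propagated in E. coli from a high-copy ColE1/pUC-type origin. Selection is with spectinomycin through the aadA (SmR) aminoglycoside adenylyltransferase gene, which lies downstream of a class 1 integron Pc promoter fragment and a remnant of a gentamicin resistance gene.

The insert has no promoter of its own, as expected for an entry clone, so this plasmid is a shuttle rather than an expression construct. The ORF is flanked by two attL recombination sites. The annotation tool labels the upstream one attL3 and the downstream one attL2, although the upstream call may simply reflect similarity among attL variants. These sites allow LR Clonase-mediated transfer of the ORF into attR-containing destination vectors. rrnB T1 and T2 terminators upstream of the cassette insulate it from read-through transcription, a T7 promoter sits beyond the downstream att site, and M13 primer sites flank the insert for sequencing. The clone is in "open" configuration, with no stop codon immediately after the insert, so the ORF can be fused in frame to C-terminal tags supplied by a destination vector.

The annotated SETDB1 coding region spans only about 1.1 kb and is flagged as a fragment relative to the full-length reference protein. This fits the cited transcript being a short isoform, though the record does not state this explicitly.
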