Features (pLannotate 1.2.2; 12 found; start..end, strand, type, name):
     35..623     +  rep_origin     ori: high-copy-number ColE1/pMB1/pBR322/pUC origin of replication
    806..898     +  CDS            lacI (fragment): lac repressor; lacI; The lac repressor binds to the lac operator to inhibit transcription in E. coli. This inhibition can be relieved by adding lactose or isopropyl-β-D-thiogalactopyranoside (IPTG).
    953..980     -  terminator     rrnB T2 terminator: transcription terminator T2 from the E. coli rrnB gene
   1112..1155    +  terminator     rrnB T1 terminator: Escherichia coli rrnB; transcription terminator T1 from the E. coli rrnB gene
   1202..1238    -  CDS            lacZα (fragment): LacZα fragment of β-galactosidase; lacZ fragment
   1255..1350    +  protein_bind   attL3: mutant version of attL; recombination site for the Gateway® LR reaction LR Clonase™
   1353..2492    +  CDS            SETDB1 (fragment): SETB1_HUMAN - Also known as ESET From Homo sapiens (Human).
   2545..2644    -  protein_bind   attL2: mutant version of attL; recombination site for the Gateway® LR reaction LR Clonase™
   2662..2680    -  promoter       T7 promoter: promoter for bacteriophage T7 RNA polymerase
   2870..2893    +  promoter       Pc promoter (fragment): intI1 (promoter lies within the coding sequence); class 1 integron promoter
   3069..3125    +  CDS            GmR (fragment): gentamycin acetyltransferase; aacC1; confers resistance to gentamycin
   3132..3923    +  CDS            SmR: aminoglycoside adenylyltransferase (Murphy, 1985); aadA; confers resistance to spectinomycin and streptomycin
>Addgene plasmid #82291 | pDONR223_SETDB1_WT | addgene full sequence | sequence record 165363 | Addgene NGS result
CGTCAGACCCCGTAGAAAAGATCAAAGGATCTTCTTGAGATCCTTTTTTTCTGCGCGTAATCTGCTGCTT
GCAAACAAAAAAACCACCGCTACCAGCGGTGGTTTGTTTGCCGGATCAAGAGCTACCAACTCTTTTTCCG
AAGGTAACTGGCTTCAGCAGAGCGCAGATACCAAATACTGTTCTTCTAGTGTAGCCGTAGTTAGGCCACC
ACTTCAAGAACTCTGTAGCACCGCCTACATACCTCGCTCTGCTAATCCTGTTACCAGTGGCTGCTGCCAG
TGGCGATAAGTCGTGTCTTACCGGGTTGGACTCAAGACGATAGTTACCGGATAAGGCGCAGCGGTCGGGC
TGAACGGGGGGTTCGTGCACACAGCCCAGCTTGGAGCGAACGACCTACACCGAACTGAGATACCTACAGC
GTGAGCTATGAGAAAGCGCCACGCTTCCCGAAGGGAGAAAGGCGGACAGGTATCCGGTAAGCGGCAGGGT
CGGAACAGGAGAGCGCACGAGGGAGCTTCCAGGGGGAAACGCCTGGTATCTTTATAGTCCTGTCGGGTTT
CGCCACCTCTGACTTGAGCGTCGATTTTTGTGATGCTCGTCAGGGGGGCGGAGCCTATGGAAAAACGCCA
GCAACGCGGCCTTTTTACGGTTCCTGGCCTTTTGCTGGCCTTTTGCTCACATGTTCTTTCCTGCGTTATC
CCCTGATTCTGTGGATAACCGTATTACCGCCTTTGAGTGAGCTGATACCGCTCGCCGCAGCCGAACGACC
GAGCGCAGCGAGTCAGTGAGCGAGGAAGCGGAAGAGCGCCCAATACGCAAACCGCCTCTCCCCGCGCGTT
GGCCGATTCATTAATGCAGCTGGCACGACAGGTTTCCCGACTGGAAAGCGGGCAGTGAGCGCAACGCAAT
TAATACGCGTACCGCTAGCCAGGAAGAGTTTGTAGAAACGCAAAAAGGCCATCCGTCAGGATGGCCTTCT
GCTTAGTTTGATGCCTGGCAGTTTATGGCGGGCGTCCTGCCCGCCACCCTCCGGGCCGTTGCTTCACAAC
GTTCAAATCCGCTCCCGGCGGATTTGTCCTACTCAGGAGAGCGTTCACCGACAAACAACAGATAAAACGA
AAGGCCCAGTCTTCCGACTGAGCCTTTCGTTTTATTTGATGCCTGGCAGTTCCCTACTCTCGCGTTAACG
CTAGCATGGATGTTTTCCCAGTCACGACGTTGTAAAACGACGGCCAGTCTTAAGCTCGGGCCCCAAATAA
TGATTTTATTTTGACTGATAGTGACCTGTTCGTTGCAACAAATTGATGAGCAATGCTTTTTTATAATGCC
AACTTTGTACAAAAAAGTTGGCATGTCTTCCCTTCCTGGGTGCATTGGTTTGGATGCAGCAACAGCTACA
GTGGAGTCTGAAGAGATTGCAGAGCTGCAACAGGCAGTGGTTGAGGAACTGGGTATCTCTATGGAGGAAC
TTCGGCATTTCATCGATGAGGAACTGGAGAAGATGGATTGTGTACAGCAACGCAAGAAGCAGCTAGCAGA
GTTAGAGACATGGGTAATACAGAAAGAATCTGAGGTGGCTCACGTTGACCAACTCTTTGATGATGCATCC
AGGGCAGTGACTAATTGTGAGTCTTTGGTGAAGGACTTCTACTCCAAGCTGGGACTACAATACCGGGACA
GTAGCTCTGAGGACGAATCTTCCCGGCCTACAGAAATAATTGAGATTCCTGATGAAGATGATGATGTCCT
CAGTATTGATTCAGGTGATGCTGGGAGCAGAACTCCAAAAGACCAGAAGCTCCGTGAAGCTATGGCTGCC
TTAAGAAAGTCAGCTCAAGATGTTCAGAAGTTCATGGATGCTGTCAACAAGAAGAGCAGTTCCCAGGATC
TGCATAAAGGAACCTTGAGTCAGATGTCTGGAGAACTAAGCAAAGATGGTGACCTGATAGTCAGCATGCG
AATTCTGGGCAAGAAGAGAACTAAGACTTGGCACAAAGGCACCCTTATTGCCATCCAGACAGTTGGGCCA
GGGAAGAAATACAAGGTGAAATTTGACAACAAAGGAAAGAGTCTACTGTCGGGGAACCATATTGCCTATG
ATTACCACCCTCCTGCTGACAAGCTGTATGTGGGCAGTCGGGTGGTCGCCAAATACAAAGATGGGAATCA
GGTCTGGCTCTATGCTGGCATTGTAGCTGAGACACCAAACGTCAAAAACAAGCTCAGGTTTCTCATTTTC
TTTGATGATGGCTATGCTTCCTATGTCACACAGTCGGAACTGTATCCCATTTGCCGGCCACTGAAAAAGA
CTTGGGAGGACATAGAAGACATCTCCTGCCGTGACTTCATAGAGGAGTATGTCACTGCCTACCCCAACCG
CCCCATGGTACTGCTCAAGAGTGGCCAGCTTATCAAGACTGAGTGGGAAGGCACGTGGTGGAAGTCCCGA
GTTGAGGAGGTGGATGGCAGCCTAGTCAGGATCCTCTTCCTGGTACTGTTCTTCTCTACAATTTTGGAGG
CAGAGGTTGGTGGGGGGGGAACTTACCCAACTTTCTTGTACAAAGTTGGCATTATAAGAAAGCATTGCTT
ATCAATTTGTTGCAACGAACAGGTCACTATCAGTCAAAATAAAATCATTATTTGCCATCCAGCTGATATC
CCCTATAGTGAGTCGTATTACATGGTCATAGCTGTTTCCTGGCAGCTCTGGCCCGTGTCTCAAAATCTCT
GATGTTACATTGCACAAGATAAAAATATATCATCATGCCTCCTCTAGACCAGCCAGGACAGAAATGCCTC
GACTTCGCTGCTACCCAAGGTTGCCGGGTGACGCACACCGTGGAAACGGATGAAGGCACGAACCCAGTGG
ACATAAGCCTGTTCGGTTCGTAAGCTGTAATGCAAGTAGCGTATGCGCTCACGCAACTGGTCCAGAACCT
TGACCGAACGCAGCGGTGGTAACGGCGCAGTGGCGGTTTTCATGGCTTGTTATGACTGTTTTTTTGGGGT
ACAGTCTATGCCTCGGGCATCCAAGCAGCAAGCGCGTTACGCCGTGGGTCGATGTTTGATGTTATGGAGC
AGCAACGATGTTACGCAGCAGGGCAGTCGCCCTAAAACAAAGTTAAACATTATGAGGGAAGCGGTGATCG
CCGAAGTATCGACTCAACTATCAGAGGTAGTTGGCGTCATCGAGCGCCATCTCGAACCGACGTTGCTGGC
CGTACATTTGTACGGCTCCGCAGTGGATGGCGGCCTGAAGCCACACAGTGATATTGATTTGCTGGTTACG
GTGACCGTAAGGCTTGATGAAACAACGCGGCGAGCTTTGATCAACGACCTTTTGGAAACTTCGGCTTCCC
CTGGAGAGAGCGAGATTCTCCGCGCTGTAGAAGTCACCATTGTTGTGCACGACGACATCATTCCGTGGCG
TTATCCAGCTAAGCGCGAACTGCAATTTGGAGAATGGCAGCGCAATGACATTCTTGCAGGTATCTTCGAG
CCAGCCACGATCGACATTGATCTGGCTATCTTGCTGACAAAAGCAAGAGAACATAGCGTTGCCTTGGTAG
GTCCAGCGGCGGAGGAACTCTTTGATCCGGTTCCTGAACAGGATCTATTTGAGGCGCTAAATGAAACCTT
AACGCTATGGAACTCGCCGCCCGACTGGGCTGGCGATGAGCGAAATGTAGTGCTTACGTTGTCCCGCATT
TGGTACAGCGCAGTAACCGGCAAAATCGCGCCGAAGGATGTCGCTGCCGACTGGGCAATGGAGCGCCTGC
CGGCCCAGTATCAGCCCGTCATACTTGAAGCTAGACAGGCTTATCTTGGACAAGAAGAAGATCGCTTGGC
CTCGCGCGCAGATCAGTTGGAAGAATTTGTCCACTACGTGAAAGGCGAGATCACCAAGGTAGTCGGCAAA
TAACCCTCGAGCCACCCATGACCAAAATCCCTTAACGTGAGTTACGCGTCGTTCCACTGAG
