>Addgene plasmid #82291 | pDONR223_SETDB1_WT | depositor partial sequence | sequence record 155662 | Insert sequence
ATGTCTTCCCTTCCTGGGTGCATTGGTTTGGATGCAGCAACAGCTACAGTGGAGTCTGAAGAGATTGCAG
AGCTGCAACAGGCAGTGGTTGAGGAACTGGGTATCTCTATGGAGGAACTTCGGCATTTCATCGATGAGGA
ACTGGAGAAGATGGATTGTGTACAGCAACGCAAGAAGCAGCTAGCAGAGTTAGAGACATGGGTAATACAG
AAAGAATCTGAGGTGGCTCACGTTGACCAACTCTTTGATGATGCATCCAGGGCAGTGACTAATTGTGAGT
CTTTGGTGAAGGACTTCTACTCCAAGCTGGGACTACAATACCGGGACAGTAGCTCTGAGGACGAATCTTC
CCGGCCTACAGAAATAATTGAGATTCCTGATGAAGATGATGATGTCCTCAGTATTGATTCAGGTGATGCT
GGGAGCAGAACTCCAAAAGACCAGAAGCTCCGTGAAGCTATGGCTGCCTTAAGAAAGTCAGCTCAAGATG
TTCAGAAGTTCATGGATGCTGTCAACAAGAAGAGCAGTTCCCAGGATCTGCATAAAGGAACCTTGAGTCA
GATGTCTGGAGAACTAAGCAAAGATGGTGACCTGATAGTCAGCATGCGAATTCTGGGCAAGAAGAGAACT
AAGACTTGGCACAAAGGCACCCTTATTGCCATCCAGACAGTTGGGCCAGGGAAGAAATACAAGGTGAAAT
TTGACAACAAAGGAAAGAGTCTACTGTCGGGGAACCATATTGCCTATGATTACCACCCTCCTGCTGACAA
GCTGTATGTGGGCAGTCGGGTGGTCGCCAAATACAAAGATGGGAATCAGGTCTGGCTCTATGCTGGCATT
GTAGCTGAGACACCAAACGTCAAAAACAAGCTCAGGTTTCTCATTTTCTTTGATGATGGCTATGCTTCCT
ATGTCACACAGTCGGAACTGTATCCCATTTGCCGGCCACTGAAAAAGACTTGGGAGGACATAGAAGACAT
CTCCTGCCGTGACTTCATAGAGGAGTATGTCACTGCCTACCCCAACCGCCCCATGGTACTGCTCAAGAGT
GGCCAGCTTATCAAGACTGAGTGGGAAGGCACGTGGTGGAAGTCCCGAGTTGAGGAGGTGGATGGCAGCC
TAGTCAGGATCCTCTTCCTGGTACTGTTCTTCTCTACAATTTTGGAGGCAGAGGTTGGTGGGGGGGGAAC
T
